Addgene plasmid #191337: pBetaActin-KIF13aMotor-mScarlet-FKBP
Purpose: Expresses the fluorescently labeled plus-end directed KIF13a motor domain fused to the dimerization domain FKBP to recruit it to the plasma membrane by using the chemical dimerization system FKBP-FRB
Depositing lab: Frank Bradke. Publication: Microtubule retrograde flow retains neuronal polarization in a fluctuating state. Schelski M, Bradke F. Sci Adv. 2022 Nov 4;8(44):eabo2336. doi: 10.1126/sciadv.abo2336. Epub 2022 Nov 4. PubMed 36332023.
Backbone
  Vector backbone: P_actin
  Vector type: Mammalian Expression
Growth in bacteria
  Bacterial resistance: Ampicillin, 100 μg/mL
  Growth temperature: 37°C
  Growth strain: DH5alpha
  Copy number: High Copy
Gene/Insert
  Gene/Insert name: KIF13aMotor-mScarlet-FKBP
  Species: H. sapiens (human)
  Mutation: motor domain aa 1-639
  Entrez Gene: KIF13A (a.k.a. RBKIN, bA500C11.2)
  Cloning method: Ligation Independent Cloning
Terms and licenses: Academic/Nonprofit Terms; Industry Terms: Not Available to Industry
How to cite: pBetaActin-KIF13aMotor-mScarlet-FKBP was a gift from Frank Bradke (Addgene plasmid # 191337 ; http://n2t.net/addgene:191337 ; RRID:Addgene_191337)
