[The description below was written by a language model from this plasmid's Addgene catalogue record and pLannotate feature annotations shown in this document.]
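Description:
pBetaActin-KIF13aMotor-mScarlet-FKBP is a mammalian expression plasmid of about 9.1 kb built on a β-actin promoter backbone (listed as P_actin). It is propagated in E. coli as a high-copy plasmid through a ColE1/pUC-type origin and selected with ampicillin via the β-lactamase gene. The annotated sequence also carries leftover cloning-vector remnants that have no role in the payload, including lac promoter/operator elements and fragments of lacI, lacZα, rop and bom. The sequence record is labelled a partial NGS result, and roughly 1.8 kb upstream of the annotated promoter has no assigned features.

Expression is driven by the chicken β-actin promoter followed by a chimeric chicken β-actin/rabbit β-globin intron, which generally enhances transcript processing and expression. Transcription terminates at an SV40 polyadenylation signal downstream of the open reading frame. The insert is a single fusion protein. It consists of the motor domain of human KIF13A (amino acids 1–639), a plus-end-directed microtubule motor of the kinesin family, followed by the red fluorescent protein mScarlet and then FKBP (FKBP1A/FKBP12) at the C-terminus.

FKBP is one half of the chemically inducible FKBP–FRB dimerization system, in which a rapamycin-type dimerizer bridges FKBP to an FRB-tagged partner. According to the record, this is used to recruit the labelled motor domain to the plasma membrane on demand, presumably with a membrane-anchored FRB construct supplied separately, while mScarlet allows the motor's localization to be followed by live imaging. The associated study concerns microtubule retrograde flow and neuronal polarization, so anchoring the motor in this way was probably a means of manipulating microtubules in neurons.
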