Features (pLannotate 1.2.2; 19 found; start..end, strand, type, name):
     42..127     +  CDS            large T antigen (fragment): large T antigen from SV40 (simian virus 40)
    150..284     +  polyA_signal   SV40 poly(A) signal: SV40 polyadenylation signal
    322..338     -  protein_bind   lac operator: The lac repressor binds to the lac operator to inhibit transcription in E. coli. This inhibition can be relieved by adding lactose or isopropyl-β-D-thiogalactopyranoside (IPTG). lac repressor encoded by lacI
    346..376     -  promoter       lac promoter: promoter for the E. coli lac operon
    391..412     -  protein_bind   CAP binding site: CAP binding activates transcription in the presence of cAMP. E. coli catabolite activator protein
    425..517     -  CDS            lacI (fragment): lac repressor; lacI; The lac repressor binds to the lac operator to inhibit transcription in E. coli. This inhibition can be relieved by adding lactose or isopropyl-β-D-thiogalactopyranoside (IPTG).
    700..1288    -  rep_origin     ori: high-copy-number ColE1/pMB1/pBR322/pUC origin of replication
   1459..2319    -  CDS            AmpR: β-lactamase; bla; confers resistance to ampicillin, carbenicillin, and related antibiotics
   2320..2424    -  promoter       AmpR promoter: bla
   2519..2554    +  CDS            rop (fragment): Rop protein, which maintains plasmids at low copy number; rop
   2656..2755    +  misc_feature   bom (fragment): basis of mobility region from pBR322
   2761..2915    -  CDS            lacZα (fragment): LacZα fragment of β-galactosidase; lacZ fragment
   4715..4990    +  promoter       chicken β-actin promoter: No description available
   4991..5960    +  intron         chimeric intron: chimera between introns from chicken β-actin and rabbit β-globin
   6010..6060    +  misc_feature   MCS (fragment): multiple cloning site
   6061..7989    +  CDS            KIF13A (fragment): KI13A_HUMAN - Also known as RBKIN. Experimental evidence at protein level: Swiss-Prot protein existence level 1. Plus end-directed microtubule-dependent motor protein involved in intracellular transport and regulating various processes such as mannose-6-phosphate receptor (M6PR) transport to the plasma membrane, endosomal sorting during melanosome biogenesis and cytokinesis. Mediates the transport of M6PR-containing vesicles from trans-Golgi network to the plasma membrane via direct interaction with the AP-1 complex. During melanosome maturation, required for delivering melanogenic enzymes fro
   7999..8691    +  CDS            mScarlet: mScarlet is a basic (constitutively fluorescent) red fluorescent protein published in 2016, derived from synthetic construct. It has moderate acid sensitivity.
   8713..9036    +  CDS            FKBP1A: FKB1A_HUMAN - Also known as FKBP1, FKBP12. Experimental evidence at protein level: Swiss-Prot protein existence level 1. Keeps in an inactive conformation TGFBR1, the TGF-beta type I serine/threonine kinase receptor, preventing TGF-beta receptor activation in absence of ligand. Recruits SMAD7 to ACVR1B which prevents the association of SMAD2 and SMAD3 with the activin receptor complex, thereby blocking the activin signal. May modulate the RYR1 calcium channel activity. PPIases accelerate the folding of proteins. It catalyzes the cis-trans isomerization of proline imidic peptide bonds in oligop
   9040..23      +  misc_feature   MCS (fragment) (across the origin): multiple cloning site
>Addgene plasmid #191337 | pBetaActin-KIF13aMotor-mScarlet-FKBP | addgene full sequence | sequence record 381769 | Addgene Partial NGS Result
ACGGTACCGCGGGCCCGGGATCCACCGGATCTAGATAAGTAATGATCATAATCAGCCATATCACATCTGT
AGAGGTTTTACTTGCTTTAAAAAACCTCCCACACCTCCCCCTGAACCTGAAACATAAAATGAATGCAATT
GTTGTTGTTAACTTGTTTATTGCAGCTTATAATGGTTACAAATAAAGCAATAGCATCACAAATTTCACAA
ATAAAGCATTTTTTTCACTGCATTCTAGTTGTGGTTTGTCCAAACTCATCAATGTATCTTATCATGTCTG
GATCAATTCGTAATCATGTCATAGCTGTTTCCTGTGTGAAATTGTTATCCGCTCACAATTCCACACAACA
TACGAGCCGGAAGCATAAAGTGTAAAGCCTGGGGTGCCTAATGAGTGAGCTAACTCACATTAATTGCGTT
GCGCTCACTGCCCGCTTTCCAGTCGGGAAACCTGTCGTGCCAGCTGCATTAATGAATCGGCCAACGCGCG
GGGAGAGGCGGTTTGCGTATTGGGCGCTCTTCCGCTTCCTCGCTCACTGACTCGCTGCGCTCGGTCGTTC
GGCTGCGGCGAGCGGTATCAGCTCACTCAAAGGCGGTAATACGGTTATCCACAGAATCAGGGGATAACGC
AGGAAAGAACATGTGAGCAAAAGGCCAGCAAAAGGCCAGGAACCGTAAAAAGGCCGCGTTGCTGGCGTTT
TTCCATAGGCTCCGCCCCCCTGACGAGCATCACAAAAATCGACGCTCAAGTCAGAGGTGGCGAAACCCGA
CAGGACTATAAAGATACCAGGCGTTTCCCCCTGGAAGCTCCCTCGTGCGCTCTCCTGTTCCGACCCTGCC
GCTTACCGGATACCTGTCCGCCTTTCTCCCTTCGGGAAGCGTGGCGCTTTCTCATAGCTCACGCTGTAGG
TATCTCAGTTCGGTGTAGGTCGTTCGCTCCAAGCTGGGCTGTGTGCACGAACCCCCCGTTCAGCCCGACC
GCTGCGCCTTATCCGGTAACTATCGTCTTGAGTCCAACCCGGTAAGACACGACTTATCGCCACTGGCAGC
AGCCACTGGTAACAGGATTAGCAGAGCGAGGTATGTAGGCGGTGCTACAGAGTTCTTGAAGTGGTGGCCT
AACTACGGCTACACTAGAAGAACAGTATTTGGTATCTGCGCTCTGCTGAAGCCAGTTACCTTCGGAAAAA
GAGTTGGTAGCTCTTGATCCGGCAAACAAACCACCGCTGGTAGCGGTGGTTTTTTTGTTTGCAAGCAGCA
GATTACGCGCAGAAAAAAAGGATCTCAAGAAGATCCTTTGATCTTTTCTACGGGGTCTGACGCTCAGTGG
AACGAAAACTCACGTTAAGGGATTTTGGTCATGAGATTATCAAAAAGGATCTTCACCTAGATCCTTTTAA
ATTAAAAATGAAGTTTTAAATCAATCTAAAGTATATATGAGTAAACTTGGTCTGACAGTTACCAATGCTT
AATCAGTGAGGCACCTATCTCAGCGATCTGTCTATTTCGTTCATCCATAGTTGCCTGACTCCCCGTCGTG
TAGATAACTACGATACGGGAGGGCTTACCATCTGGCCCCAGTGCTGCAATGATACCGCGAGACCCACGCT
CACCGGCTCCAGATTTATCAGCAATAAACCAGCCAGCCGGAAGGGCCGAGCGCAGAAGTGGTCCTGCAAC
TTTATCCGCCTCCATCCAGTCTATTAATTGTTGCCGGGAAGCTAGAGTAAGTAGTTCGCCAGTTAATAGT
TTGCGCAACGTTGTTGCCATTGCTACAGGCATCGTGGTGTCACGCTCGTCGTTTGGTATGGCTTCATTCA
GCTCCGGTTCCCAACGATCAAGGCGAGTTACATGATCCCCCATGTTGTGCAAAAAAGCGGTTAGCTCCTT
CGGTCCTCCGATCGTTGTCAGAAGTAAGTTGGCCGCAGTGTTATCACTCATGGTTATGGCAGCACTGCAT
AATTCTCTTACTGTCATGCCATCCGTAAGATGCTTTTCTGTGACTGGTGAGTACTCAACCAAGTCATTCT
GAGAATAGTGTATGCGGCGACCGAGTTGCTCTTGCCCGGCGTCAATACGGGATAATACCGCGCCACATAG
CAGAACTTTAAAAGTGCTCATCATTGGAAAACGTTCTTCGGGGCGAAAACTCTCAAGGATCTTACCGCTG
TTGAGATCCAGTTCGATGTAACCCACTCGTGCACCCAACTGATCTTCAGCATCTTTTACTTTCACCAGCG
TTTCTGGGTGAGCAAAAACAGGAAGGCAAAATGCCGCAAAAAAGGGAATAAGGGCGACACGGAAATGTTG
AATACTCATACTCTTCCTTTTTCAATATTATTGAAGCATTTATCAGGGTTATTGTCTCATGAGCGGATAC
ATATTTGAATGTATTTAGAAAAATAAACAAATAGGGGTTCCGCGCACATTTCCCCGAAAAGTGCCACCTG
ACGTCTAAGAAACCATTATTATCATGACATTAACCTATAAAAATAGGCGTATCACGAGGCCCTTTCGTCT
CGCGCGTTTCGGTGATGACGGTGAAAACCTCTGACACATGCAGCTCCCGGAGACGGTCACAGCTTGTCTG
TAAGCGGATGCCGGGAGCAGACAAGCCCGTCAGGGCGCGTCAGCGGGTGTTGGCGGGTGTCGGGGCTGGC
TTAACTATGCGGCATCAGAGCAGATTGTACTGAGAGTGCACCATATGCGGTGTGAAATACCGCACAGATG
CGTAAGGAGAAAATACCGCATCAGGCGCCATTCGCCATTCAGGCTGCGCAACTGTTGGGAAGGGCGATCG
GTGCGGGCCTCTTCGCTATTACGCCAGCTGGCGAAAGGGGGATGTGCTGCAAGGCGATTAAGTTGGGTAA
CGCCAGGGTTTTCCCAGTCACGACGTTGTAAAACGACGGCCAGTGCCAAGTTGGGATCTTTGCATTGGCC
CACGGCTCTCAGGATGGGGATGCTCCCCTTCAGCACCCGGTTCCCCTTGGAAACTGATGGTCCTGGCTCT
GTGGCATGGCAGTGGCACTGTGAGGAGCCCCCTACCAGCAGCACACAGTGGGGTTGGCACTGCCACGCTC
CGGATGCCGCGCTCTGATCCAACCCCATAATCAAGGGAACCCGAATTGCCCCATCATTGCCCCCACCACC
CCCATCCTGCCGGGCCCTCACACCCCACGCTGCCTTCTGGTGACATTCCCCAGCCCAAACCCACGGCTTC
ATGGCTACCGCGGGGCATTTCCCATTGCCGCCCCATTATCAGCTCTGCACACCTCCCGCTGTACCCATGC
CTCGTGGCTGCCCTTCTTTGACGTATAATCTTCTAATTAATACCCGGCCTTGTCAAAGTGGAGCACAAAC
GTTAATTAATTCCCCAGCAGGCAGGTAATTAACAGTGTGACTCCCTTTTTGCTGCGAGTGGGGCTGATAC
AGAGAGATGTGGCACTATGGAGCCCACGGGGTCCTGGCACTGGGTGCCCACGGAGGTCCCCATGTGCTGC
AGTGTCACCGCCTCCGAGGAGACAGTATTGTCCCTGCGGTGTCCCTGCAGCTCAGCTCTGTCCACAGGGC
CACCTCCAGTTTGGAGGGGACACAATGCAGCCCCGATGCAACCCATCCTCGCAGCATCCCAGGGACAAAG
ACCCCACTGCAAGACCGCACACAGGGCTGGGTCCCGCTCCCCTAATATCTACAGTGCTTCTTGCATGGCC
CCTTAATCAATGCAGTTAATCAGCATGCGCTCATGCACCGCTCTGGAGCTGCAAAGCCCCTCGCAGCGCT
GCTCACCAACACCGCGCACCGCCCCGGCCCAGCCTGCAGCACGCGCTGCAAACAGGAAAGAAACAAAATA
TTGCCCAAATGTAGGCAAAGGCATTCGGCTGCCTTGACCTCCGCCGGGCCGGGCCCTGCCTGACTCAGCT
CCTTACTCAGCGCTCGCTTCCTCCCTCCGGCTGCCACCGCCGCAGCGCACACCCTGACAAAGAGTGGCCC
TTAACGGGCTCTGAGGTGCACCCAGCAGTGCACTCAGCAGTCCAAGGGCCGGCCTGGAGGTTTGCACCGC
TACGTGCTGACATTAGCATTGAACTTGGCCCTGGGTAGTGCTGCAGGCCGGGCGGGGTGGGTGTAGAGAG
TGCAGCGCGCGTTGCACCCGGTGCCCCTTCCCCTCCCTTGCATCCCAGCAGGCTGCACCCCAGCACCAGG
CCCGTGCATGCATGCTCCTGGTGTTATTGCAGCCTGGTGCATGCATGCGTCTTGATGGTGCAGCGCTGTG
CATGCATCCTCCTTGGTGTGTAGCAGTCTAGTGCATGCATACCCCTCGGTGTTATTGCTGCTCTGTGCAC
GCACGCTCATTGTATCACTTCATCCCAGTGCATGCACTCACACTGGAGCGATTGCTGCTCGGTGCACGCA
CACTCATTGTATCACTGCAGCTCAGTGGCTGCACGCACACCGGTGTTATTGCTGCTCGGTGCGTGCATGC
ACATCAGTGTCGCTGCAGCTCAGTGCATGCACGCTCATTGCCCATCGCTATCCCTGCCTCTCCTGCTGGC
GCTCCCCGGGAGGTGACTTCAAGGGGACCGCAGGACCACCTCGGGGGTGGGGGGAGGGCTGCACACGCGG
ACCCCGCTCCCCCTCCCCAACAAAGCACTGTGGAATCAAAAAGGGGGGAGGGGGGATGGAGGGGCGCGTC
ACACCCCCGCCCCACACCCTCACCTCGAGGTGAGCCCCACGTTCTGCTTCACTCTCCCCATCTCCCCCCC
CTCCCCACCCCCAATTTTGTATTTATTTATTTTTTAATTATTTTGTGCAGCGATGGGGGCGGGGGGGGGG
GGGGCGCGCGCCAGGSGGGGCGGGGCGGGGCGAGGGGCGGGGCGGGGCGAGGCGGAGAGGTGCGGCGGCA
GCCAATCAGAGCGGCGCGCTCCGAAAGTTTCCTTTTATGGCGAGGCGGCGGCGGCGGCGGCCCTATAAAA
AGCGAAGCGCGCGGCGGGCGGGAGTCGCTGCGCGCTGCCTTCGCCCCGTGCCCCGCTCCGCCGCCGCCTC
GCGCCGCCCGCCCCGGCTCTGACTGACCGCGTTACTCCCACAGGTGAGCGGGCGGGACGGCCCTTCTCCT
CCGGGCTGTAATTAGCGCTTGGTTTAATGACGGCTCGTTTCTTTTCTGTGGCTGCGTGAAAGCCTTAAAG
GGCTCCGGGAGGGCCCTTTGTGCGGGGGGGAGCGGCTCGGGGGGTGCGTGCGTGTGTGTGTGCGTGGGGA
GCGCCGCGTGCGGCTCCGCGCTGCCCGGCGGCTGTGAGCGCTGCGGGCGCGGCGCGGGGCTTTGTGCGCT
CCGCAGTGTGCGCGAGGGGAGCGCGGCCGGGGGCGGTGCCCCGCGGTGCGGGGGGGGCTGCGAGGGGAAC
AAAGGCTGCGTGCGGGGTGTGTGCGTGGGGGGGTGAGCAGGGGGTGTGGGCGCGGCGGTCGGGCTGTAAC
CCCCCCCTGCACCCCCCTCCCCGAGTTGCTGAGCACGGCCCGGCTTCGGGTGCGGGGCTCCGTGCGGGGC
GTGGCGCGGGGCTCGCCGTGCCGGGCGGGGGGTGGCGGCAGGKGGGGGTGCCGGGCGGGGCGGGGCCGCC
TCGGGCCGGGGAGGGCTCGGGGGAGGGGCGCGGCGGCCCCCGGAGCGCCGGCGGCTGTCGAGGCGCGGCG
AGCCGCAGCCATTGCCTTTTATGGTAATCGTGCGAGAGGGCGCAGGGACTTCCTTTGTCCCAAATCTGTG
CGGAGCCGAAATCTGGGAGGCGCCGCCGCACCCCCTCTAGCGGGCGCGGGGCGAAGCGGTGCGGCGCCGG
CAGGAAGGAAATGGGCGGGGAGGGCCTTCGTGCGTCGCCGCGCCGCCGTCCCCTTCTCCATCTCCAGCCT
CGGGGCTGTCCGCAGGGGGACGGCTGCCTTCGGGGGGGACGGGGCAGGGCGGGGTTCGGCTTCTGGCGTG
TGACCGGCGGGGTTTATATCTTCCCTTCTCTGTTCCTCCGCAGCCCCCAAGCTAGCATGTCCGGACTCAG
ATCTCGAGCTCAAGCTTCGAATTCTGCAGTCGACGGTACCATGTCGGATACCAAGGTAAAAGTTGCCGTC
CGGGTCCGGCCCATGAACCGACGAGAACTGGAACTGAACACCAAGTGCGTGGTGGAGATGGAAGGGAATC
AAACGGTCCTGCACCCTCCTCCTTCTAACACCAAACAGGGAGAAAGGAAACCTCCCAAGGTATTTGCCTT
TGATTATTGCTTTTGGTCCATGGATGAATCTAACACTACAAAATACGCTGGTCAAGAAGTGGTTTTCAAG
TGCCTTGGGGAAGGAATTCTTGAAAAAGCCTTTCAGGGGTATAATGCGTGTATTTTTGCATATGGACAGA
CAGGTTCGGGAAAATCCTTTTCCATGATGGGCCATGCTGAGCAGCTGGGCCTTATTCCAAGGCTCTGCTG
TGCTTTATTTAAAAGGATCTCTTTGGAGCAAAATGAGTCACAGACCTTTAAAGTTGAAGTGTCCTATATG
GAAATTTATAATGAGAAAGTTCGGGATCTTTTAGACCCCAAAGGGAGTAGACAGTCTCTTAAAGTTCGAG
AACATAAAGTTTTGGGACCATATGTAGATGGTTTATCTCAACTAGCTGTCACTAGTTTTGAGGATATTGA
ATCATTGATGTCTGAGGGAAATAAGTCTCGAACGGTAGCTGCTACCAACATGAACGAAGAAAGCAGCCGC
TCCCATGCTGTGTTCAACATCATAATCACACAGACACTTTATGACCTGCAGTCTGGGAATTCCGGGGAGA
AAGTCAGTAAGGTCAGCTTGGTAGACCTGGCGGGTAGCGAAAGAGTATCTAAAACAGGAGCTGCAGGAGA
GCGACTGAAAGAAGGCAGCAACATTAACAAATCGCTTACAACCTTGGGGTTGGTTATATCATCACTGGCT
GACCAGGCAGCTGGCAAGGGTAAAAGCAAATTTGTGCCTTATCGAGATTCAGTCCTCACTTGGCTGCTTA
AGGACAACTTGGGGGGCAACAGCCAAACCTCTATGATAGCCACAATCAGCCCAGCCGCAGACAACTATGA
AGAGACCCTCTCCACATTAAGATATGCAGACCGAGCCAAAAGGATTGTGAACCATGCTGTTGTGAATGAG
GACCCCAACGCAAAAGTGATCCGAGAACTGCGGGAGGAAGTCGAGAAACTGAGAGAGCAGCTCTCTCAGG
CAGAGGCCATGAAGGCCCCTGAACTGAAGGAGAAGCTCGAAGAGTCTGAAAAGCTGATAAAAGAACTAAC
AGTGACTTGGGAAGAGAAGCTGAGGAAAACAGAAGAGATCGCACAGGAAAGACAACGACAACTTGAAAGC
ATGGGGATTTCCCTGGAGATGTCCGGTATCAAGGTGGGGGATGACAAATGCTACTTAGTCAATCTGAATG
CAGACCCTGCTCTTAACGAACTTCTGGTTTATTATTTAAAGGATCACACCAGGGTGGGTGCAGATACCTC
TCAAGATATCCAGCTTTTTGGCATAGGAATTCAGCCTCAGCACTGTGAGATTGACATTGCATCTGATGGA
GACGTCACTCTCACTCCAAAAGAAAATGCAAGGTCCTGTGTGAACGGCACCCTTGTGTGCAGTACCACCC
AGCTGTGGCATGGTGACCGAATCCTATGGGGAAATAATCACTTTTTTAGAATAAACTTACCTAAGAGGAA
ACGTCGAGATTGGTTGAAAGACTTTGAAAAAGAAACGGGCCCGCCAGAGCATGACCTGGATGCAGCCAGT
GAGGCTTCCTCTGAACCAGACTATAACTATGAATTTGCACAGATGGAAGTTATCATGAAAACCCTGAATA
GTAATGACCCAGTTCAAAATGTGGTTCAGGTCCTGGAGAAACAATACCTAGAAGAAAAGAGAAGTGCCCT
AGAGGAGCAGCGGCTCATGTATGAGCGGGAACTGGAGCAACTCCGCCAGCAGCTCTCCCCCGACAGGGGA
AGTTCAGGAGGTTCTAGTGTGAGCAAGGGCGAGGCAGTGATCAAGGAGTTCATGCGGTTCAAGGTGCACA
TGGAGGGCTCCATGAACGGCCACGAGTTCGAGATCGAGGGCGAGGGCGAGGGCCGCCCCTACGAGGGCAC
CCAGACCGCCAAGCTGAAGGTGACCAAGGGTGGCCCCCTGCCCTTCTCCTGGGACATCCTGTCCCCTCAG
TTCATGTACGGCTCCAGGGCCTTCACCAAGCACCCCGCCGACATCCCCGACTACTATAAGCAGTCCTTCC
CCGAGGGCTTCAAGTGGGAGCGCGTGATGAACTTCGAGGACGGCGGCGCCGTGACCGTGACCCAGGACAC
CTCCCTGGAGGACGGCACCCTGATCTACAAGGTGAAGCTCCGCGGCACCAACTTCCCTCCTGACGGCCCC
GTAATGCAGAAGAAGACAATGGGCTGGGAAGCGTCCACCGAGCGGTTGTACCCCGAGGACGGCGTGCTGA
AGGGCGACATTAAGATGGCCCTGCGCCTGAAGGACGGCGGCCGCTACCTGGCGGACTTCAAGACCACCTA
CAAGGCCAAGAAGCCCGTGCAGATGCCCGGCGCCTACAACGTCGACCGCAAGTTGGACATCACCTCCCAC
AACGAGGACTACACCGTGGTGGAACAGTACGAACGCTCCGAGGGCCGCCACTCCACCGGCGGCATGGACG
AGCTGTACAAGTCTGGTGGATCAAGTGGTGGAATGGGAGTGCAGGTGGAAACCATCTCCCCAGGAGACGG
GCGCACCTTCCCCAAGCGCGGCCAGACCTGCGTGGTGCACTACACCGGGATGCTTGAAGATGGAAAGAAA
TTTGATTCCTCCCGGGACAGAAACAAGCCCTTTAAGTTTATGCTAGGCAAGCAGGAGGTGATCCGAGGCT
GGGAAGAAGGGGTTGCCCAGATGAGTGTGGGTCAGAGAGCCAAACTGACTATATCTCCAGATTATGCCTA
TGGTGCCACTGGGCACCCAGGCATCATCCCACCACATGCCACTCTCGTCTTCGATGTGGAGCTTCTAAAA
CTGGAATAAAAGCTTCGAATTCTGCAGTCG
